>Addgene plasmid #180287 | pYTK-DN6 | addgene full sequence | sequence record 356080 | Addgene NGS Result
GTTCTTTCCTGCGTTATCCCCTGATTCTGTGGATAACCGTGCGGCCGCCCCTGAATTCGCATCTAGACTG
ATGAGACGTGGTAGAGCCACAAACAGCCGGTACAAGCAACGATCTCCAGGACCATCTGAATCATGCGCGG
ATGACACGAACTCACGACGGCGATCACAGACATTAACCCACAGTACAGACACTGCGACAACGTGGCAATT
CGTCGCAATACAACGTGAGACCGAAAGTGAAACGTGATTTCATGCGTCATTTTGAACATTTTGTAAATCT
TATTTAATAATGTGTGCGGCAATTCACATTTAATTTATGAATGTTTTCTTAACATCGCGGCAACTCAAGA
AACGGCAGGTTCGGATCTTAGCTACTAGAGAAAGAGGAGAAATACTAGATGCGTAAAGGCGAAGAGCTGT
TCACTGGTGTCGTCCCTATTCTGGTGGAACTGGATGGTGATGTCAACGGTCATAAGTTTTCCGTGCGTGG
CGAGGGTGAAGGTGACGCAACTAATGGTAAACTGACGCTGAAGTTCATCTGTACTACTGGTAAACTGCCG
GTTCCTTGGCCGACTCTGGTAACGACGCTGACTTATGGTGTTCAGTGCTTTGCTCGTTATCCGGACCATA
TGAAGCAGCATGACTTCTTCAAGTCCGCCATGCCGGAAGGCTATGTGCAGGAACGCACGATTTCCTTTAA
GGATGACGGCACGTACAAAACGCGTGCGGAAGTGAAATTTGAAGGCGATACCCTGGTAAACCGCATTGAG
CTGAAAGGCATTGACTTTAAAGAGGACGGCAATATCCTGGGCCATAAGCTGGAATACAATTTTAACAGCC
ACAATGTTTACATCACCGCCGATAAACAAAAAAATGGCATTAAAGCGAATTTTAAAATTCGCCACAACGT
GGAGGATGGCAGCGTGCAGCTGGCTGATCACTACCAGCAAAACACTCCAATCGGTGATGGTCCTGTTCTG
CTGCCAGACAATCACTATCTGAGCACGCAAAGCGTTCTGTCTAAAGATCCGAACGAGAAACGCGATCATA
TGGTTCTGCTGGAGTTCGTAACCGCAGCGGGCATCACGCATGGTATGGATGAACTGTACAAATGACCAGG
CATCAAATAAAACGAAAGGCTCAGTCGAAAGACTGGGCCTTTCGTTTTATCTGTTGTTTGTCGGTGAACG
CTCTCTACTAGAGTCACACTGGCTCACCTTCGGGTGGGCCTTTCTGCGTTTATAGGTCTCAGCTGGAAAT
CTGCTCGTCAGTGGTGCTCACACTGACGAATCATGTACAGATCATACCGATGACTGCCTGGCGACTCACA
ACTAAGCAAGACAGCCGGAACCAGCGCCGGCGAACACCACTGCATATATGGCATATCACAACAGTCCACG
TCTCAAGCAGTTACAGAGATGTTACGAACCACTAGTGCACTGCAGTACAGTTTAGCTTGCCTCGTCCCCG
CCGGGTCACCCGGCCAGCGACATGGAGGCCCAGAATACCCTCCTTGACAGTCTTGACGTGCGCAGCTCAG
GGGCATGATGTGACTGTCGCCCGTACATTTAGCCCATACATCCCCATGTATAATCATTTGCATCCATACA
TTTTGATGGCCGCACGGCGCGAAGCAAAAATTACGGCTCCTCGCTCCAGACCTGCGAGCAGGGAAACGCT
CCCCTCACAGACGCGTTGAATTGTCCCCACGCCGCGCCCCTGTAGAGAAATATAAAAGGTTAGGATTTGC
CACTGAGGTTCTTCTTTCATATACTTCCTTTTAAAATCTTGCTAGGATACAGTTCTCACATCACATCCGA
ACATAAACAAAAATGGGTAAAAAGCCTGAACTCACCGCGACGTCTGTCGAGAAGTTTCTGATCGAAAAGT
TCGACAGCGTGTCCGACCTGATGCAGCTCTCGGAGGGCGAAGAATCTCGTGCTTTCAGCTTCGATGTAGG
AGGGCGTGGATATGTCCTGCGGGTAAATAGCTGCGCCGATGGTTTCTACAAAGATCGTTATGTTTATCGG
CACTTTGCATCGGCCGCGCTCCCGATTCCGGAAGTGCTTGACATTGGGGAATTTAGCGAGAGCCTGACCT
ATTGCATCTCCCGCCGTGCACAGGGTGTCACGTTGCAAGACCTGCCTGAAACCGAACTGCCCGCTGTTCT
GCAACCGGTCGCGGAGGCCATGGATGCGATCGCTGCGGCCGATCTTAGCCAGACGAGCGGGTTCGGCCCA
TTCGGACCGCAAGGAATCGGTCAATACACTACATGGCGTGATTTCATATGCGCGATTGCTGATCCCCATG
TGTATCACTGGCAAACTGTGATGGACGACACCGTCAGTGCGTCCGTCGCGCAGGCTCTCGATGAGCTGAT
GCTTTGGGCCGAGGACTGCCCCGAAGTCCGGCACCTCGTGCACGCGGATTTCGGCTCCAACAATGTCCTG
ACGGACAATGGCCGCATAACAGCGGTCATTGACTGGAGCGAGGCGATGTTCGGGGATTCCCAATACGAGG
TCGCCAACATCTTCTTCTGGAGGCCGTGGTTGGCTTGTATGGAGCAGCAGACGCGCTACTTCGAGCGGAG
GCATCCGGAGCTTGCAGGATCGCCGCGGCTCCGGGCGTATATGCTCCGCATTGGTCTTGACCAACTCTAT
CAGAGCTTGGTTGACGGCAATTTCGATGATGCAGCTTGGGCGCAGGGTCGATGCGACGCAATCGTCCGAT
CCGGAGCCGGGACTGTCGGGCGTACACAAATCGCCCGCAGAAGCGCGGCCGTCTGGACCGATGGCTGTGT
AGAAGTACTCGCCGATAGTGGAAACCGACGCCCCAGCACTCGTCCGAGGGCAAAGGAATAAAGTAACTGA
CAATAAAAAGATTCTTGTTTTCAAGAACTTGTCATTTGTATAGTTTTTTTATATTGTAGTTGTTCTATTT
TAATCAAATGTTAGCGTGATTTATATTTTTTTTCGCCTCGACATCATCTGCCCAGATGCGAAGTTAAGTG
CGCAGAAAGTAATATCATGCGTCAATCGTATGTGAATGCTGGTCGCTATACTGGAGTATCACGTGCTATA
AAAATAATTATAATTTAAATTTTTTAATATAAATATATAAATTAAAAATAGAAAGTAAAAAAAGAAATTA
AAGAAAAAATAGTTTTTGTTTTCCGAAGATGTAAAAGACTCTAGGGGGATCGCCAACAAATACTACCTTT
TATCTTGCTCTTCCTGCTCTCAGGTATTAATGCCGAATTGTTTCATCTTGTCTGTGTAGAAAACCACACA
CGAAAATCCTGTGATTTTACATTTTACTTATCGTTAATCGAATGTATATCTATTTAATCTGCTTTTCTTG
TCTAATAAATATATATGTAAAGTACGCTTTTTGTTGAAATTTTTTAAACCTTTGTTTATTTTTTTTTCTT
CATTCCGTAACTCTTCTACCTTCTTTATTTACTTTCTAAAATCCAAATACAAAACATAAAAATAAATAAA
CACAGAGTAAATTCCCAAATTATTCCATCATTAAAAGATACGAGGCGCGTGTAAGTTACAGGCAAGCGAT
CCGTCCCGAGCGGCCGCGTGTTACAACCAATTAACCAATTCTGATTAGAAAAACTCATCGAGCATCAAAT
GAAACTGCAATTTATTCATATCAGGATTATCAATACCATATTTTTGAAAAAGCCGTTTCTGTAATGAAGG
AGAAAACTCACCGAGGCAGTTCCATAGGATGGCAAGATCCTGGTATCGGTCTGCGATTCCGACTCGTCCA
ACATCAATACAACCTATTAATTTCCCCTCGTCAAAAATAAGGTTATCAAGTGAGAAATCACCATGAGTGA
CGACTGAATCCGGTGAGAATGGCAAAAGCTTATGCATTTCTTTCCAGACTTGTTCAACAGGCCAGCCATT
ACGCTCGTCATCAAAATCACTCGCATCAACCAAACCGTTATTCATTCGTGATTGCGCCTGAGCGAGGCGA
AATACGCGATCGCTGTTAAAAGGACAATTACAAACAGGAATCGAATGCAACCGGCGCAGGAACACTGCCA
GCGCATCAACAATATTTTCACCTGAATCAGGATATTCTTCTAATACCTGGAATGCTGTTTTCCCGGGGAT
CGCAGTGGTGAGTAACCATGCATCATCAGGAGTACGGATAAAATGCTTGATGGTCGGAAGAGGCATAAAT
TCCGTCAGCCAGTTTAGTCTGACCATCTCATCTGTAACATCATTGGCAACGCTACCTTTGCCATGTTTCA
GAAACAACTCTGGCGCATCGGGCTTCCCATACAATCGATAGATTGTCGCACCTGATTGCCCGACATTATC
GCGAGCCCATTTATACCCATATAAATCAGCATCCATGTTGGAATTTAATCGCGGCCTGGAGCAAGACGTT
TCCCGTTGAATATGGCTCATAACACCCCTTGTATTACTGTTTATGTAAGCAGACAGTTTTATTGTTCATG
ATGATATATTTTTATCTTGTGCAATGTAACATCAGAGATTTTGAGACACAACGTGGCTTTGTTGAATAAA
TCGAACTTTTGCTGAGTTGAAGGATCAGTCATGACCAAAATCCCTTAACGTGAGTTTTCGTTCCACTGAG
CGTCAGACCCCGTAGAAAAGATCAAAGGATCTTCTTGAGATCCTTTTTTTCTGCGCGTAATCTGCTGCTT
GCAAACAAAAAAACCACCGCTACCAGCGGTGGTTTGTTTGCCGGATCAAGAGCTACCAACTCTTTTTCCG
AAGGTAACTGGCTTCAGCAGAGCGCAGATACCAAATACTGTTCTTCTAGTGTAGCCGTAGTTAGGCCACC
ACTTCAAGAACTCTGTAGCACCGCCTACATACCTCGCTCTGCTAATCCTGTTACCAGTGGCTGCTGCCAG
TGGCGATAAGTCGTGTCTTACCGGGTTGGACTCAAGACGATAGTTACCGGATAAGGCGCAGCGGTCGGGC
TGAACGGGGGGTTCGTGCACACAGCCCAGCTTGGAGCGAACGACCTACACCGAACTGAGATACCTACAGC
GTGAGCTATGAGAAAGCGCCACGCTTCCCGAAGGGAGAAAGGCGGACAGGTATCCGGTAAGCGGCAGGGT
CGGAACAGGAGAGCGCACGAGGGAGCTTCCAGGGGGAAACGCCTGGTATCTTTATAGTCCTGTCGGGTTT
CGCCACCTCTGACTTGAGCGTCGATTTTTGTGATGCTCGTCAGGGGGGCGGAGCCTATGGAAAAACGCCA
GCAACGCGGCCTTTTTACGGTTCCTGGCCTTTTGCTGGCCTTTTGCTCACAT
Features (pLannotate 1.2.2; 9 found; start..end, strand, type, name):
      1..40      +  rep_origin     RSF ori (fragment): Plasmids containing the RSF 1030 origin of replication can be propagated in E. coli cells that contain additional plasmids with compatible origins.
    399..1112    +  CDS            superfolder GFP: GFP variant that folds robustly even when fused to poorly folded proteins (Pédelacq et al., 2006)
   1124..1195    +  terminator     rrnB T1 terminator: transcription terminator T1 from the E. coli rrnB gene
   1211..1238    +  terminator     T7Te terminator: phage T7 early transcription terminator
   1489..3063    +  gene           hphMX6: yeast selectable marker conferring hygromycin resistance
   2866..3063    +  terminator     TEF terminator: Ashbya gossypii TEF terminator
   3068..3571    +  misc_feature   CEN/ARS: S. cerevisiae CEN6 centromere fused to an autonomously replicating sequence
   3615..4430    -  CDS            KanR: aminoglycoside phosphotransferase; aph(3')-Ia; confers resistance to kanamycin in bacteria or G418 (Geneticin®) in eukaryotes
   4655..5243    +  rep_origin     ori: high-copy-number ColE1/pMB1/pBR322/pUC origin of replication
