[The description below was written by a language model from this plasmid's Addgene catalogue record and pLannotate feature annotations shown in this document.]
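Description:
pYTK-DN6 is an E. coli–yeast shuttle vector built from parts of the modular Yeast Toolkit (MoClo-YTK) and intended as a destination plasmid for assembling multi-gene yeast expression constructs. It was made by Golden Gate assembly of six toolkit part plasmids onto the pYTK084 backbone, giving a 5.3 kb plasmid whose insert is recorded as ConLS' – GFP – ConRE' – HygR – CEN6/ARS4. In bacteria it is maintained at high copy through a ColE1/pUC-type origin and selected with kanamycin via the aph(3')-Ia KanR gene. The annotation also flags a 40-nt match to the RSF origin, which is only a fragment and is unlikely to be functional. In Saccharomyces cerevisiae the CEN6/ARS4 element provides centromeric, low-copy autonomous replication and stable segregation. The hphMX6 cassette, which ends in the Ashbya gossypii TEF terminator, confers hygromycin resistance for selecting transformants.

The cloning site is a GFP-dropout cassette: a superfolder GFP coding sequence followed by the rrnB T1 and T7Te bacterial terminators, flanked by the ConLS' and ConRE' assembly connectors. The promoter driving GFP is not annotated in the feature table, but the bacterial terminators suggest the cassette is meant to be expressed in E. coli. In a multi-gene Golden Gate reaction, pre-assembled transcription-unit cassettes carrying matching connectors replace the GFP cassette, so correct assemblies give non-fluorescent colonies while uncut or religated vector stays green, allowing a simple visual screen. The associated publication describes a streamlined protocol for CRISPR/Cas9 genome editing in budding yeast, which suggests use as a hygromycin-selectable carrier for editing components, although the record does not name specific cassettes to be inserted.
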