Addgene plasmid #180287: pYTK-DN6
Purpose: HygR multi-gene yeast expression vector (GFP-dropout)
Depositing lab: Andreas Milias-Argeitis. Depositing organization: University of Groningen. Publication: A user-friendly and streamlined protocol for CRISPR/Cas9 genome editing in budding yeast. Novarina D, Koutsoumpa A, Milias-Argeitis A. STAR Protoc. 2022 Jun 10;3(2):101358. doi: 10.1016/j.xpro.2022.101358. eCollection 2022 Jun 17. PubMed 35712010.
Backbone
  Vector backbone: pYTK084
  Backbone size w/o insert (bp): 1779
  Total vector size (bp): 5302
  Vector type: Bacterial Expression, Yeast Expression
  Selectable markers: Hygromycin
Growth in bacteria
  Bacterial resistance: Kanamycin, 50 μg/mL
  Growth temperature: 37°C
  Growth strain: DH5alpha
  Copy number: High Copy
Gene/Insert
  Gene/Insert name: ConLS' - GFP - ConRE' - HygR - CEN6/ARS4
  Species: Synthetic
  Insert size (bp): 3523
  Cloning method: Restriction Enzyme; 5′ cloning site BsmBI (destroyed during cloning); 3′ cloning site BsmBI (destroyed during cloning)
  Sequencing primers: 5′ gaattcgcatctagactgatg; 3′ gacggatcgcttgcctgtaac
Resource information
  A portion of this plasmid was derived from a plasmid made by: A Highly-characterized Yeast Toolkit for Modular, Multi-part Assembly. Lee ME, DeLoache, WC A, Cervantes B, Dueber, JE. ACS Synthetic Biology 2015 DOI: 10.1021/sb500366v
Terms and licenses: Academic/Nonprofit Terms; Industry Terms: Not Available to Industry
Depositor comments: This plasmid was obtained via Golden Gate assembly of plasmids: pYTK008 + pYTK047 + pYTK073 + pYTK079 + pYTK081 + pYTK084
How to cite: pYTK-DN6 was a gift from Andreas Milias-Argeitis (Addgene plasmid # 180287 ; http://n2t.net/addgene:180287 ; RRID:Addgene_180287)
